Addgene plasmid #76363: TBK1 gRNA (BRDN0001148607)
Purpose: 3rd generation lentiviral gRNA plasmid targeting human TBK1
Depositing lab: John Doench & David Root. Depositing organization: Broad Institute. Publication: Optimized sgRNA design to maximize activity and minimize off-target effects of CRISPR-Cas9. Doench JG, Fusi N, Sullender M, Hegde M, Vaimberg EW, Donovan KF, Smith I, Tothova Z, Wilen C, Orchard R, Virgin HW, Listgarten J, Root DE. Nat Biotechnol. 2016 Jan 18. doi: 10.1038/nbt.3437. PubMed 26780180.
Backbone
  Vector backbone: lentiGuide-Puro
  Backbone manufacturer: Zhang Lab (Addgene plasmid # 52963)
  Vector type: Mammalian Expression, Lentiviral, CRISPR
  Selectable markers: Puromycin
Growth in bacteria
  Bacterial resistance: Ampicillin, 100 μg/mL
  Growth temperature: 37°C
  Growth strain: DH5alpha
  Copy number: High Copy
Gene/Insert
  Gene/Insert name: TBK1 (alt names: TBK1; NM_013254.3)
  gRNA/shRNA sequence: AGTTGATCTTTGGAGCATTG
  Species: H. sapiens (human)
  Entrez Gene: TBK1 (a.k.a. FTDALS4, IIAE8, NAK, T2K)
  Promoter: hU6
  Cloning method: Unknown
  Sequencing primers: 5′ U6-F; 3′ pS2-R
Terms and licenses: Academic/Nonprofit Terms; Industry Terms: Not Available to Industry
Depositor comments: The gRNA was designed to target the following Genbank reference sequence(s): NM_013254.3. Note that this plasmid does NOT contain Cas9. It should be used in conjunction with lentiCas9-Blast (Addgene #52962) or otherwise with cell lines already expressing Cas9. Browse the full kinome gRNA library at http://www.addgene.org/pooled-library/broadgpp-human-kinome/ or visit http://www.broadinstitute.org/rnai/public/ for detailed protocols and information.
How to cite: TBK1 gRNA (BRDN0001148607) was a gift from John Doench & David Root (Addgene plasmid # 76363 ; http://n2t.net/addgene:76363 ; RRID:Addgene_76363)
