[The description below was written by a language model from this plasmid's Addgene catalogue record and pLannotate feature annotations shown in this document.]
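Description:
TBK1 gRNA (BRDN0001148607) is a third-generation lentiviral guide RNA plasmid built on the lentiGuide-Puro backbone. It delivers a single Streptococcus pyogenes Cas9 guide against human TBK1, designed on the NM_013254.3 reference transcript. In bacteria the 8.3 kb plasmid is maintained at high copy through a ColE1/pUC-type origin and selected with ampicillin via β-lactamase. An f1 origin, an SV40 origin and remnants of lac and T7/T3 cloning-vector sequence are also annotated in the backbone.

The transfer cassette begins with an RSV promoter fused to a truncated HIV-1 5' LTR, which makes genomic RNA production Tat-independent. This is followed by the Ψ packaging signal with a partial gag fragment, and the Rev response element for Rev-dependent nuclear export. Within the proviral region, a human U6 RNA polymerase III promoter drives the TBK1-specific spacer joined to the SpCas9 gRNA scaffold. A cPPT/CTS element, which aids nuclear import of the preintegration complex, lies downstream of it. Next, an EF-1α core promoter with its intron A expresses puromycin N-acetyltransferase, allowing selection of transduced mammalian cells. A WPRE follows to enhance transcript stability and expression. The cassette ends in a ΔU3 self-inactivating 3' LTR, with an SV40 polyadenylation signal beyond it.

The plasmid does not encode Cas9, so it is intended for cells that already express the nuclease or for use alongside a separate Cas9 lentivirus. It belongs to a human kinome gRNA collection generated with optimized sgRNA design rules and is suited to knocking out TBK1 in human cells.
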