Features (pLannotate 1.2.2; 29 found; start..end, strand, type, name):
     14..80      +  CDS            small t antigen (fragment): SV40 (simian virus 40) small t antigen
    106..317     +  promoter       EF-1α core promoter: core promoter for human elongation factor EF-1α
    318..1256    +  intron         EF-1α intron A: intron upstream of the start codon of human EF-1α
   1278..1877    +  CDS            PuroR (fragment): puromycin N-acetyltransferase; pac from Streptomyces; confers resistance to puromycin
   1893..2481    +  misc_feature   WPRE: woodchuck hepatitis virus posttranscriptional regulatory element
   2532..2551    +  misc_feature   cPPT/CTS (fragment): central polypurine tract and central termination sequence of HIV-1
   2553..2786    +  LTR            3' LTR (ΔU3): self-inactivating 3' long terminal repeat (LTR) from HIV-1
   2864..2985    +  polyA_signal   SV40 poly(A) signal: SV40 polyadenylation signal
   3025..3160    +  rep_origin     SV40 ori: SV40 origin of replication
   3181..3199    -  promoter       T7 promoter: promoter for bacteriophage T7 RNA polymerase
   3207..3362    +  CDS            lacZα (fragment): LacZα fragment of β-galactosidase; lacZ fragment
   3367..3795    +  rep_origin     f1 ori (sequence partly withheld): f1 bacteriophage origin of replication; arrow indicates direction of (+) strand synthesis
   3848..3952    +  promoter       AmpR promoter: bla
   3953..4813    +  CDS            AmpR: β-lactamase; bla; confers resistance to ampicillin, carbenicillin, and related antibiotics
   4984..5572    +  rep_origin     ori: high-copy-number ColE1/pMB1/pBR322/pUC origin of replication
   5755..5847    +  CDS            lacI (fragment): lac repressor; lacI; The lac repressor binds to the lac operator to inhibit transcription in E. coli. This inhibition can be relieved by adding lactose or isopropyl-β-D-thiogalactopyranoside (IPTG).
   5860..5881    +  protein_bind   CAP binding site: CAP binding activates transcription in the presence of cAMP. E. coli catabolite activator protein
   5896..5926    +  promoter       lac promoter: promoter for the E. coli lac operon
   5934..5950    +  protein_bind   lac operator: The lac repressor binds to the lac operator to inhibit transcription in E. coli. This inhibition can be relieved by adding lactose or isopropyl-β-D-thiogalactopyranoside (IPTG). lac repressor encoded by lacI
   5995..6013    +  promoter       T3 promoter: promoter for bacteriophage T3 RNA polymerase
   6041..6267    +  promoter       RSV promoter: Rous sarcoma virus enhancer/promoter
   6268..6448    +  LTR            5' LTR (truncated): truncated 5' long terminal repeat (LTR) from HIV-1
   6495..6620    +  misc_feature   HIV-1 Ψ: packaging signal of human immunodeficiency virus type 1
   6604..6967    +  CDS            HIV-1 gag (fragment): gag protein from human immunodeficiency virus 1; gag
   7113..7346    +  misc_feature   RRE: The Rev response element (RRE) of HIV-1 allows for Rev-dependent mRNA export from the nucleus to the cytoplasm.
   7723..7749    +  CDS            Rev (fragment): human immunodeficiency virus 1 (HIV-1) Rev protein; rev; enhances nuclear export of unspliced and incompletely spliced viral mRNAs
   7753..7993    +  promoter       U6 promoter: RNA polymerase III promoter for human U6 snRNA
   8023..8098    +  misc_RNA       gRNA scaffold: guide RNA scaffold for the Streptococcus pyogenes CRISPR/Cas9 system
   8154..8271    +  misc_feature   cPPT/CTS: central polypurine tract and central termination sequence of HIV-1
>Addgene plasmid #76363 | TBK1 gRNA (BRDN0001148607) | addgene full sequence | sequence record 185696 | Addgene Assembled Sequence
CCCGGGTGCAAAGATGGATAAAGTTTTAAACAGAGAGGAATCTTTGCAGCTAATGGACCTTCTAGGTCTT
GAAAGGAGTGGGAATTGGCTCCGGTGCCCGTCAGTGGGCAGAGCGCACATCGCCCACAGTCCCCGAGAAG
TTGGGGGGAGGGGTCGGCAATTGATCCGGTGCCTAGAGAAGGTGGCGCGGGGTAAACTGGGAAAGTGATG
TCGTGTACTGGCTCCGCCTTTTTCCCGAGGGTGGGGGAGAACCGTATATAAGTGCAGTAGTCGCCGTGAA
CGTTCTTTTTCGCAACGGGTTTGCCGCCAGAACACAGGTAAGTGCCGTGTGTGGTTCCCGCGGGCCTGGC
CTCTTTACGGGTTATGGCCCTTGCGTGCCTTGAATTACTTCCACCTGGCTGCAGTACGTGATTCTTGATC
CCGAGCTTCGGGTTGGAAGTGGGTGGGAGAGTTCGAGGCCTTGCGCTTAAGGAGCCCCTTCGCCTCGTGC
TTGAGTTGAGGCCTGGCCTGGGCGCTGGGGCCGCCGCGTGCGAATCTGGTGGCACCTTCGCGCCTGTCTC
GCTGCTTTCGATAAGTCTCTAGCCATTTAAAATTTTTGATGACCTGCTGCGACGCTTTTTTTCTGGCAAG
ATAGTCTTGTAAATGCGGGCCAAGATCTGCACACTGGTATTTCGGTTTTTGGGGCCGCGGGCGGCGACGG
GGCCCGTGCGTCCCAGCGCACATGTTCGGCGAGGCGGGGCCTGCGAGCGCGGCCACCGAGAATCGGACGG
GGGTAGTCTCAAGCTGGCCGGCCTGCTCTGGTGCCTGGCCTCGCGCCGCCGTGTATCGCCCCGCCCTGGG
CGGCAAGGCTGGCCCGGTCGGCACCAGTTGCGTGAGCGGAAAGATGGCCGCTTCCCGGCCCTGCTGCAGG
GAGCTCAAAATGGAGGACGCGGCGCTCGGGAGAGCGGGCGGGTGAGTCACCCACACAAAGGAAAAGGGCC
TTTCCGTCCTCAGCCGTCGCTTCATGTGACTCCACGGAGTACCGGGCGCCGTCCAGGCACCTCGATTAGT
TCTCGAGCTTTTGGAGTACGTCGTCTTTAGGTTGGGGGGAGGGGTTTTATGCGATGGAGTTTCCCCACAC
TGAGTGGGTGGAGACTGAAGTTAGGCCAGCTTGGCACTTGATGTAATTCTCCTTGGAATTTGCCCTTTTT
GAGTTTGGATCTTGGTTCATTCTCAAGCCTCAGACAGTGGTTCAAAGTTTTTTTCTTCCATTTCAGGTGT
CGTGACGTACGGCCACCATGACCGAGTACAAGCCCACGGTGCGCCTCGCCACCCGCGACGACGTCCCCAG
GGCCGTACGCACCCTCGCCGCCGCGTTCGCCGACTACCCCGCCACGCGCCACACCGTCGATCCGGACCGC
CACATCGAGCGGGTCACCGAGCTGCAAGAACTCTTCCTCACGCGCGTCGGGCTCGACATCGGCAAGGTGT
GGGTCGCGGACGACGGCGCCGCCGTGGCGGTCTGGACCACGCCGGAGAGCGTCGAAGCGGGGGCGGTGTT
CGCCGAGATCGGCCCGCGCATGGCCGAGTTGAGCGGTTCCCGGCTGGCCGCGCAGCAACAGATGGAAGGC
CTCCTGGCGCCGCACCGGCCCAAGGAGCCCGCGTGGTTCCTGGCCACCGTCGGAGTCTCGCCCGACCACC
AGGGCAAGGGTCTGGGCAGCGCCGTCGTGCTCCCCGGAGTGGAGGCGGCCGAGCGCGCCGGGGTGCCCGC
CTTCCTGGAGACCTCCGCGCCCCGCAACCTCCCCTTCTACGAGCGGCTCGGCTTCACCGTCACCGCCGAC
GTCGAGGTGCCCGAAGGACCGCGCACCTGGTGCATGACCCGCAAGCCCGGTGCCTGAACGCGTTAAGTCG
ACAATCAACCTCTGGATTACAAAATTTGTGAAAGATTGACTGGTATTCTTAACTATGTTGCTCCTTTTAC
GCTATGTGGATACGCTGCTTTAATGCCTTTGTATCATGCTATTGCTTCCCGTATGGCTTTCATTTTCTCC
TCCTTGTATAAATCCTGGTTGCTGTCTCTTTATGAGGAGTTGTGGCCCGTTGTCAGGCAACGTGGCGTGG
TGTGCACTGTGTTTGCTGACGCAACCCCCACTGGTTGGGGCATTGCCACCACCTGTCAGCTCCTTTCCGG
GACTTTCGCTTTCCCCCTCCCTATTGCCACGGCGGAACTCATCGCCGCCTGCCTTGCCCGCTGCTGGACA
GGGGCTCGGCTGTTGGGCACTGACAATTCCGTGGTGTTGTCGGGGAAATCATCGTCCTTTCCTTGGCTGC
TCGCCTGTGTTGCCACCTGGATTCTGCGCGGGACGTCCTTCTGCTACGTCCCTTCGGCCCTCAATCCAGC
GGACCTTCCTTCCCGCGGCCTGCTGCCGGCTCTGCGGCCTCTTCCGCGTCTTCGCCTTCGCCCTCAGACG
AGTCGGATCTCCCTTTGGGCCGCCTCCCCGCGTCGACTTTAAGACCAATGACTTACAAGGCAGCTGTAGA
TCTTAGCCACTTTTTAAAAGAAAAGGGGGGACTGGAAGGGCTAATTCACTCCCAACGAAGACAAGATCTG
CTTTTTGCTTGTACTGGGTCTCTCTGGTTAGACCAGATCTGAGCCTGGGAGCTCTCTGGCTAACTAGGGA
ACCCACTGCTTAAGCCTCAATAAAGCTTGCCTTGAGTGCTTCAAGTAGTGTGTGCCCGTCTGTTGTGTGA
CTCTGGTAACTAGAGATCCCTCAGACCCTTTTAGTCAGTGTGGAAAATCTCTAGCAGTACGTATAGTAGT
TCATGTCATCTTATTATTCAGTATTTATAACTTGCAAAGAAATGAATATCAGAGAGTGAGAGGAACTTGT
TTATTGCAGCTTATAATGGTTACAAATAAAGCAATAGCATCACAAATTTCACAAATAAAGCATTTTTTTC
ACTGCATTCTAGTTGTGGTTTGTCCAAACTCATCAATGTATCTTATCATGTCTGGCTCTAGCTATCCCGC
CCCTAACTCCGCCCATCCCGCCCCTAACTCCGCCCAGTTCCGCCCATTCTCCGCCCCATGGCTGACTAAT
TTTTTTTATTTATGCAGAGGCCGAGGCCGCCTCGGCCTCTGAGCTATTCCAGAAGTAGTGAGGAGGCTTT
TTTGGAGGCCTAGGGACGTACCCAATTCGCCCTATAGTGAGTCGTATTACGCGCGCTCACTGGCCGTCGT
TTTACAACGTCGTGACTGGGAAAACCCTGGCGTTACCCAACTTAATCGCCTTGCAGCACATCCCCCTTTC
GCCAGCTGGCGTAATAGCGAAGAGGCCCGCACCGATCGCCCTTCCCAACAGTTGCGCAGCCTGAATGGCG
AATGGG
[124 nt withheld, positions 3367-3490]
C
[91 nt withheld, positions 3492-3582]
A
[49 nt withheld, positions 3584-3632]
CCTTTGACGTTGGAGTCCACGTTCTTT
[37 nt withheld, positions 3660-3696]
ACCCTATCTCGGTCTATTCTTTTGATTTATAAGGGATTTTGCCGATTTCGGCCTATTGGTTAAAAAATGA
GCTGATTTAACAAAAATTTAACGCGAATTTTAACAAAATATTAACGCTTACAATTTAGGTGGCACTTTTC
GGGGAAATGTGCGCGGAACCCCTATTTGTTTATTTTTCTAAATACATTCAAATATGTATCCGCTCATGAG
ACAATAACCCTGATAAATGCTTCAATAATATTGAAAAAGGAAGAGTATGAGTATTCAACATTTCCGTGTC
GCCCTTATTCCCTTTTTTGCGGCATTTTGCCTTCCTGTTTTTGCTCACCCAGAAACGCTGGTGAAAGTAA
AAGATGCTGAAGATCAGTTGGGTGCACGAGTGGGTTACATCGAACTGGATCTCAACAGCGGTAAGATCCT
TGAGAGTTTTCGCCCCGAAGAACGTTTTCCAATGATGAGCACTTTTAAAGTTCTGCTATGTGGCGCGGTA
TTATCCCGTATTGACGCCGGGCAAGAGCAACTCGGTCGCCGCATACACTATTCTCAGAATGACTTGGTTG
AGTACTCACCAGTCACAGAAAAGCATCTTACGGATGGCATGACAGTAAGAGAATTATGCAGTGCTGCCAT
AACCATGAGTGATAACACTGCGGCCAACTTACTTCTGACAACGATCGGAGGACCGAAGGAGCTAACCGCT
TTTTTGCACAACATGGGGGATCATGTAACTCGCCTTGATCGTTGGGAACCGGAGCTGAATGAAGCCATAC
CAAACGACGAGCGTGACACCACGATGCCTGTAGCAATGGCAACAACGTTGCGCAAACTATTAACTGGCGA
ACTACTTACTCTAGCTTCCCGGCAACAATTAATAGACTGGATGGAGGCGGATAAAGTTGCAGGACCACTT
CTGCGCTCGGCCCTTCCGGCTGGCTGGTTTATTGCTGATAAATCTGGAGCCGGTGAGCGTGGGTCTCGCG
GTATCATTGCAGCACTGGGGCCAGATGGTAAGCCCTCCCGTATCGTAGTTATCTACACGACGGGGAGTCA
GGCAACTATGGATGAACGAAATAGACAGATCGCTGAGATAGGTGCCTCACTGATTAAGCATTGGTAACTG
TCAGACCAAGTTTACTCATATATACTTTAGATTGATTTAAAACTTCATTTTTAATTTAAAAGGATCTAGG
TGAAGATCCTTTTTGATAATCTCATGACCAAAATCCCTTAACGTGAGTTTTCGTTCCACTGAGCGTCAGA
CCCCGTAGAAAAGATCAAAGGATCTTCTTGAGATCCTTTTTTTCTGCGCGTAATCTGCTGCTTGCAAACA
AAAAAACCACCGCTACCAGCGGTGGTTTGTTTGCCGGATCAAGAGCTACCAACTCTTTTTCCGAAGGTAA
CTGGCTTCAGCAGAGCGCAGATACCAAATACTGTTCTTCTAGTGTAGCCGTAGTTAGGCCACCACTTCAA
GAACTCTGTAGCACCGCCTACATACCTCGCTCTGCTAATCCTGTTACCAGTGGCTGCTGCCAGTGGCGAT
AAGTCGTGTCTTACCGGGTTGGACTCAAGACGATAGTTACCGGATAAGGCGCAGCGGTCGGGCTGAACGG
GGGGTTCGTGCACACAGCCCAGCTTGGAGCGAACGACCTACACCGAACTGAGATACCTACAGCGTGAGCT
ATGAGAAAGCGCCACGCTTCCCGAAGGGAGAAAGGCGGACAGGTATCCGGTAAGCGGCAGGGTCGGAACA
GGAGAGCGCACGAGGGAGCTTCCAGGGGGAAACGCCTGGTATCTTTATAGTCCTGTCGGGTTTCGCCACC
TCTGACTTGAGCGTCGATTTTTGTGATGCTCGTCAGGGGGGCGGAGCCTATGGAAAAACGCCAGCAACGC
GGCCTTTTTACGGTTCCTGGCCTTTTGCTGGCCTTTTGCTCACATGTTCTTTCCTGCGTTATCCCCTGAT
TCTGTGGATAACCGTATTACCGCCTTTGAGTGAGCTGATACCGCTCGCCGCAGCCGAACGACCGAGCGCA
GCGAGTCAGTGAGCGAGGAAGCGGAAGAGCGCCCAATACGCAAACCGCCTCTCCCCGCGCGTTGGCCGAT
TCATTAATGCAGCTGGCACGACAGGTTTCCCGACTGGAAAGCGGGCAGTGAGCGCAACGCAATTAATGTG
AGTTAGCTCACTCATTAGGCACCCCAGGCTTTACACTTTATGCTTCCGGCTCGTATGTTGTGTGGAATTG
TGAGCGGATAACAATTTCACACAGGAAACAGCTATGACCATGATTACGCCAAGCGCGCAATTAACCCTCA
CTAAAGGGAACAAAAGCTGGAGCTGCAAGCTTAATGTAGTCTTATGCAATACTCTTGTAGTCTTGCAACA
TGGTAACGATGAGTTAGCAACATGCCTTACAAGGAGAGAAAAAGCACCGTGCATGCCGATTGGTGGAAGT
AAGGTGGTACGATCGTGCCTTATTAGGAAGGCAACAGACGGGTCTGACATGGATTGGACGAACCACTGAA
TTGCCGCATTGCAGAGATATTGTATTTAAGTGCCTAGCTCGATACATAAACGGGTCTCTCTGGTTAGACC
AGATCTGAGCCTGGGAGCTCTCTGGCTAACTAGGGAACCCACTGCTTAAGCCTCAATAAAGCTTGCCTTG
AGTGCTTCAAGTAGTGTGTGCCCGTCTGTTGTGTGACTCTGGTAACTAGAGATCCCTCAGACCCTTTTAG
TCAGTGTGGAAAATCTCTAGCAGTGGCGCCCGAACAGGGACTTGAAAGCGAAAGGGAAACCAGAGGAGCT
CTCTCGACGCAGGACTCGGCTTGCTGAAGCGCGCACGGCAAGAGGCGAGGGGCGGCGACTGGTGAGTACG
CCAAAAATTTTGACTAGCGGAGGCTAGAAGGAGAGAGATGGGTGCGAGAGCGTCAGTATTAAGCGGGGGA
GAATTAGATCGCGATGGGAAAAAATTCGGTTAAGGCCAGGGGGAAAGAAAAAATATAAATTAAAACATAT
AGTATGGGCAAGCAGGGAGCTAGAACGATTCGCAGTTAATCCTGGCCTGTTAGAAACATCAGAAGGCTGT
AGACAAATACTGGGACAGCTACAACCATCCCTTCAGACAGGATCAGAAGAACTTAGATCATTATATAATA
CAGTAGCAACCCTCTATTGTGTGCATCAAAGGATAGAGATAAAAGACACCAAGGAAGCTTTAGACAAGAT
AGAGGAAGAGCAAAACAAAAGTAAGACCACCGCACAGCAAGCGGCCGCTGATCTTCAGACCTGGAGGAGG
AGATATGAGGGACAATTGGAGAAGTGAATTATATAAATATAAAGTAGTAAAAATTGAACCATTAGGAGTA
GCACCCACCAAGGCAAAGAGAAGAGTGGTGCAGAGAGAAAAAAGAGCAGTGGGAATAGGAGCTTTGTTCC
TTGGGTTCTTGGGAGCAGCAGGAAGCACTATGGGCGCAGCGTCAATGACGCTGACGGTACAGGCCAGACA
ATTATTGTCTGGTATAGTGCAGCAGCAGAACAATTTGCTGAGGGCTATTGAGGCGCAACAGCATCTGTTG
CAACTCACAGTCTGGGGCATCAAGCAGCTCCAGGCAAGAATCCTGGCTGTGGAAAGATACCTAAAGGATC
AACAGCTCCTGGGGATTTGGGGTTGCTCTGGAAAACTCATTTGCACCACTGCTGTGCCTTGGAATGCTAG
TTGGAGTAATAAATCTCTGGAACAGATTTGGAATCACACGACCTGGATGGAGTGGGACAGAGAAATTAAC
AATTACACAAGCTTAATACACTCCTTAATTGAAGAATCGCAAAACCAGCAAGAAAAGAATGAACAAGAAT
TATTGGAATTAGATAAATGGGCAAGTTTGTGGAATTGGTTTAACATAACAAATTGGCTGTGGTATATAAA
ATTATTCATAATGATAGTAGGAGGCTTGGTAGGTTTAAGAATAGTTTTTGCTGTACTTTCTATAGTGAAT
AGAGTTAGGCAGGGATATTCACCATTATCGTTTCAGACCCACCTCCCAACCCCGAGGGGACCCAGAGAGG
GCCTATTTCCCATGATTCCTTCATATTTGCATATACGATACAAGGCTGTTAGAGAGATAATTAGAATTAA
TTTGACTGTAAACACAAAGATATTAGTACAAAATACGTGACGTAGAAAGTAATAATTTCTTGGGTAGTTT
GCAGTTTTAAAATTATGTTTTAAAATGGACTATCATATGCTTACCGTAACTTGAAAGTATTTCGATTTCT
TGGCTTTATATATCTTGTGGAAAGGACGAAACACCGAGTTGATCTTTGGAGCATTGGTTTTAGAGCTAGA
AATAGCAAGTTAAAATAAGGCTAGTCCGTTATCAACTTGAAAAAGTGGCACCGAGTCGGTGCTTTTTTAA
GCTTGGCGTAACTAGATCTTGAGACAAATGGCAGTATTCATCCACAATTTTAAAAGAAAAGGGGGGATTG
GGGGGTACAGTGCAGGGGAAAGAATAGTAGACATAATAGCAACAGACATACAAACTAAAGAATTACAAAA
ACAAATTACAAAAATTCAAAATTTTCGGGTTTATTACAGGGACAGCAGAGATCCACTTTGGCGCCGGCTC
GAGGGGG
