>Addgene plasmid #76363 | TBK1 gRNA (BRDN0001148607) | depositor partial sequence | sequence record 143823 | Target Sequence
AGTTGATCTTTGGAGCATTG
