>Addgene plasmid #76363 | TBK1 gRNA (BRDN0001148607) | addgene partial sequence | sequence record 185695 | hU6-F
GTAGAAAGTAATAATTTCTTGGGTAGTTTGCAGTTTTAAAATTATGTTTTAAAATGGACTATCATATGCT
TACCGTAACTTGAAAGTATTTCGATTTCTTGGCTTTATATATCTTGTGGAAAGGACGAAACACCGAGTTG
ATCTTTGGAGCATTGGTTTTAGAGCTAGAAATAGCAAGTTAAAATAAGGCTAGTCCGTTATCAACTTGAA
AAAGTGGCACCGAGTCGGTGCTTTTTTAAGCTTGGCGTAACTAGATCTTGAGACAAATGGCAGTATTCAT
CCACAATTTTAAAAGAAAAGGGGGGATTGGGGGGTACAGTGCAGGGGAAAGAATAGTAGACATAATAGCA
ACAGACATACAAACTAAAGAATTACAAAAACAAATTACAAAAATTCAAAATTTTCGGGTTTATTACAGGG
ACAGCAGAGATCCACTTTGGCGCCGGCTCGAGGGGGCCCGGGTGCAAAGATGGATAAAGTTTTAAACAGA
GAGGAATCTTTGCAGCTAATGGACCTTCTAGGTCTTGAAAGGAGTGGGAATTGGCTCCGGTGCCCGTCAG
TGGGCAGAGC
